LOCUS       Exported 4075 bp ds-DNA circular SYN 13-MAY-2021
DEFINITION  synthetic circular DNA
ACCESSION   .
VERSION     .
KEYWORDS    TLD_026
SOURCE      synthetic DNA construct
  ORGANISM  synthetic DNA construct
REFERENCE   1 (bases 1 to 4075)
  AUTHORS   Deans TL, Cantor CR, Collins JJ
  TITLE     A tunable genetic switch based on RNAi and repressor proteins for
            regulating gene expression in mammalian cells.
  JOURNAL   Cell. 2007 Jul 27. 130(2):363-72.
  PUBMED    17662949
REFERENCE   2 (bases 1 to 4075)
  AUTHORS   .
  TITLE     Direct Submission
  JOURNAL   Exported May 13, 2021 from SnapGene Server 1.1.58
            http://www.snapgene.com
FEATURES             Location/Qualifiers
     source          1..4075
                     /organism="synthetic DNA construct"
                     /mol_type="other DNA"
     primer_bind     complement(29..51)
                     /label=pGEX 3'
                     /note="pGEX vectors, reverse primer"
     primer_bind     151..170
                     /label=pRS-marker
                     /note="pRS vectors, use to sequence yeast selectable
                     marker"
     primer_bind     364..386
                     /label=M13/pUC Forward
                     /note="In lacZ gene"
     primer_bind     378..395
                     /label=M13 Forward
                     /note="In lacZ gene. Also called M13-F20 or M13 (-21)
                     Forward"
     primer_bind     379..395
                     /label=M13 fwd
                     /note="common sequencing primer, one of multiple similar
                     variants"
     enhancer        462..765
                     /label=CMV enhancer
                     /note="human cytomegalovirus immediate early enhancer"
     promoter        766..969
                     /label=CMV promoter
                     /note="human cytomegalovirus (CMV) immediate early
                     promoter"
     primer_bind     920..940
                     /label=CMV-F
                     /note="Human CMV immediate early promoter, forward primer"
     CDS             1024..1641
                     /codon_start=1
                     /gene="tetR from transposon Tn10"
                     /product="tetracycline repressor TetR"
                     /label=TetR
                     /note="TetR binds to the tetracycline operator tetO to
                     inhibit transcription. This inhibition can be relieved by
                     adding tetracycline or doxycycline."
                     /translation="MSRLDKSKVINSALELLNEVGIEGLTTRKLAQKLGVEQPTLYWHV
                     KNKRALLDALAIEMLDRHHTHFCPLEGESWQDFLRNNAKSFRCALLSHRDGAKVHLGTR
                     PTEKQYETLENQLAFLCQQGFSLENALYALSAVGHFTLGCVLEDQEHQVAKEERETPTT
                     DSMPPLLRQAIELFDHQGAEPAFLFGLELIICGLEKQLKCESG"
     primer_bind     complement(1097..1116)
                     /label=Tet-R
                     /note="Tetracycline resistance gene, reverse primer"
     polyA_signal    1686..1807
                     /label=SV40 poly(A) signal
                     /note="SV40 polyadenylation signal"
     primer_bind     complement(1723..1742)
                     /label=SV40pA-R
                     /note="SV40 polyA, reverse primer"
     primer_bind     1777..1796
                     /label=EBV-rev
                     /note="SV40 polyA terminator, reverse primer"
     primer_bind     complement(1854..1870)
                     /label=M13 rev
                     /note="common sequencing primer, one of multiple similar
                     variants"
     primer_bind     complement(1854..1870)
                     /label=M13 Reverse
                     /note="In lacZ gene. Also called M13-rev"
     primer_bind     complement(1867..1889)
                     /label=M13/pUC Reverse
                     /note="In lacZ gene"
     protein_bind    1878..1894
                     /label=lac operator
                     /bound_moiety="lac repressor encoded by lacI"
                     /note="The lac repressor binds to the lac operator to
                     inhibit transcription in E. coli. This inhibition can be
                     relieved by adding lactose or
                     isopropyl-beta-D-thiogalactopyranoside (IPTG)."
     promoter        complement(1902..1932)
                     /label=lac promoter
                     /note="promoter for the E. coli lac operon"
     protein_bind    1947..1968
                     /label=CAP binding site
                     /bound_moiety="E. coli catabolite activator protein"
                     /note="CAP binding activates transcription in the presence
                     of cAMP."
     primer_bind     complement(2085..2102)
                     /label=L4440
                     /note="L4440 vector, forward primer"
     rep_origin      complement(2256..2844)
                     /direction=LEFT
                     /label=ori
                     /note="high-copy-number ColE1/pMB1/pBR322/pUC origin of
                     replication"
     primer_bind     complement(2336..2355)
                     /label=pBR322ori-F
                     /note="pBR322 origin, forward primer"
     CDS             complement(3015..3875)
                     /codon_start=1
                     /gene="bla"
                     /product="beta-lactamase"
                     /label=AmpR
                     /note="confers resistance to ampicillin, carbenicillin, and
                     related antibiotics"
                     /translation="MSIQHFRVALIPFFAAFCLPVFAHPETLVKVKDAEDQLGARVGYI
                     ELDLNSGKILESFRPEERFPMMSTFKVLLCGAVLSRIDAGQEQLGRRIHYSQNDLVEYS
                     PVTEKHLTDGMTVRELCSAAITMSDNTAANLLLTTIGGPKELTAFLHNMGDHVTRLDRW
                     EPELNEAIPNDERDTTMPVAMATTLRKLLTGELLTLASRQQLIDWMEADKVAGPLLRSA
                     LPAGWFIADKSGAGERGSRGIIAALGPDGKPSRIVVIYTTGSQATMDERNRQIAEIGAS
                     LIKHW"
     primer_bind     3638..3657
                     /label=Amp-R
                     /note="Ampicillin resistance gene, reverse primer"
     promoter        complement(3876..3980)
                     /gene="bla"
                     /label=AmpR promoter
     primer_bind     4048..4066
                     /label=pBRforEco
                     /note="pBR322 vectors, upsteam of EcoRI site, forward
                     primer"
ORIGIN
        1 tcgcgcgttt cggtgatgac ggtgaaaacc tctgacacat gcagctcccg gagacggtca
       61 cagcttgtct gtaagcggat gccgggagca gacaagcccg tcagggcgcg tcagcgggtg
      121 ttggcgggtg tcggggctgg cttaactatg cggcatcaga gcagattgta ctgagagtgc
      181 accatatgcg gtgtgaaata ccgcacagat gcgtaaggag aaaataccgc atcaggcgcc
      241 attcgccatt caggctgcgc aactgttggg aagggcgatc ggtgcgggcc tcttcgctat
      301 tacgccagct ggcgaaaggg ggatgtgctg caaggcgatt aagttgggta acgccagggt
      361 tttcccagtc acgacgttgt aaaacgacgg ccagtgaatt ctagttatta atagtaatca
      421 attacggggt cattagttca tagcccatat atggagttcc gcgttacata acttacggta
      481 aatggcccgc ctggctgacc gcccaacgac ccccgcccat tgacgtcaat aatgacgtat
      541 gttcccatag taacgccaat agggactttc cattgacgtc aatgggtgga gtatttacgg
      601 taaactgccc acttggcagt acatcaagtg tatcatatgc caagtacgcc ccctattgac
      661 gtcaatgacg gtaaatggcc cgcctggcat tatgcccagt acatgacctt atgggacttt
      721 cctacttggc agtacatcta cgtattagtc atcgctatta ccatggtgat gcggttttgg
      781 cagtacatca atgggcgtgg atagcggttt gactcacggg gatttccaag tctccacccc
      841 attgacgtca atgggagttt gttttggcac caaaatcaac gggactttcc aaaatgtcgt
      901 aacaactccg ccccattgac gcaaatgggc ggtaggcgtg tacggtggga ggtctatata
      961 agcagagctg gtttagtgaa ccgtcagatc ggatcctcta gagtcgacct gcaggccgcc
     1021 accatgtcta gattagataa aagtaaagtg attaacagcg cattagagct gcttaatgag
     1081 gtcggaatcg aaggtttaac aacccgtaaa ctcgcccaga agctaggtgt agagcagcct
     1141 acattgtatt ggcatgtaaa aaataagcgg gctttgctcg acgccttagc cattgagatg
     1201 ttagataggc accatactca cttttgccct ttagaagggg aaagctggca agatttttta
     1261 cgtaataacg ctaaaagttt tagatgtgct ttactaagtc atcgcgatgg agcaaaagta
     1321 catttaggta cacggcctac agaaaaacag tatgaaactc tcgaaaatca attagccttt
     1381 ttatgccaac aaggtttttc actagagaat gcattatatg cactcagcgc tgtggggcat
     1441 tttactttag gttgcgtatt ggaagatcaa gagcatcaag tcgctaaaga agaaagggaa
     1501 acacctacta ctgatagtat gccgccatta ttacgacaag ctatcgaatt atttgatcac
     1561 caaggtgcag agccagcctt cttattcggc cttgaattga tcatatgcgg attagaaaaa
     1621 caacttaaat gtgaaagtgg gtccgcgtac agcggatccc gggaattcag atcttattaa
     1681 agcagaactt gtttattgca gcttataatg gttacaaata aagcaatagc atcacaaatt
     1741 tcacaaataa agcatttttt tcactgcatt ctagttgtgg tttgtccaaa ctcatcaatg
     1801 tatcttatca tgtctggtcg aatccatcac actggaagct tggcgtaatc atggtcatag
     1861 ctgtttcctg tgtgaaattg ttatccgctc acaattccac acaacatacg agccggaagc
     1921 ataaagtgta aagcctgggg tgcctaatga gtgagctaac tcacattaat tgcgttgcgc
     1981 tcactgcccg ctttccagtc gggaaacctg tcgtgccagc tgcattaatg aatcggccaa
     2041 cgcgcgggga gaggcggttt gcgtattggg cgctcttccg cttcctcgct cactgactcg
     2101 ctgcgctcgg tcgttcggct gcggcgagcg gtatcagctc actcaaaggc ggtaatacgg
     2161 ttatccacag aatcagggga taacgcagga aagaacatgt gagcaaaagg ccagcaaaag
     2221 gccaggaacc gtaaaaaggc cgcgttgctg gcgtttttcc ataggctccg cccccctgac
     2281 gagcatcaca aaaatcgacg ctcaagtcag aggtggcgaa acccgacagg actataaaga
     2341 taccaggcgt ttccccctgg aagctccctc gtgcgctctc ctgttccgac cctgccgctt
     2401 accggatacc tgtccgcctt tctcccttcg ggaagcgtgg cgctttctca tagctcacgc
     2461 tgtaggtatc tcagttcggt gtaggtcgtt cgctccaagc tgggctgtgt gcacgaaccc
     2521 cccgttcagc ccgaccgctg cgccttatcc ggtaactatc gtcttgagtc caacccggta
     2581 agacacgact tatcgccact ggcagcagcc actggtaaca ggattagcag agcgaggtat
     2641 gtaggcggtg ctacagagtt cttgaagtgg tggcctaact acggctacac tagaagaaca
     2701 gtatttggta tctgcgctct gctgaagcca gttaccttcg gaaaaagagt tggtagctct
     2761 tgatccggca aacaaaccac cgctggtagc ggtggttttt ttgtttgcaa gcagcagatt
     2821 acgcgcagaa aaaaaggatc tcaagaagat cctttgatct tttctacggg gtctgacgct
     2881 cagtggaacg aaaactcacg ttaagggatt ttggtcatga gattatcaaa aaggatcttc
     2941 acctagatcc ttttaaatta aaaatgaagt tttaaatcaa tctaaagtat atatgagtaa
     3001 acttggtctg acagttacca atgcttaatc agtgaggcac ctatctcagc gatctgtcta
     3061 tttcgttcat ccatagttgc ctgactcccc gtcgtgtaga taactacgat acgggagggc
     3121 ttaccatctg gccccagtgc tgcaatgata ccgcgagacc cacgctcacc ggctccagat
     3181 ttatcagcaa taaaccagcc agccggaagg gccgagcgca gaagtggtcc tgcaacttta
     3241 tccgcctcca tccagtctat taattgttgc cgggaagcta gagtaagtag ttcgccagtt
     3301 aatagtttgc gcaacgttgt tgccattgct acaggcatcg tggtgtcacg ctcgtcgttt
     3361 ggtatggctt cattcagctc cggttcccaa cgatcaaggc gagttacatg atcccccatg
     3421 ttgtgcaaaa aagcggttag ctccttcggt cctccgatcg ttgtcagaag taagttggcc
     3481 gcagtgttat cactcatggt tatggcagca ctgcataatt ctcttactgt catgccatcc
     3541 gtaagatgct tttctgtgac tggtgagtac tcaaccaagt cattctgaga atagtgtatg
     3601 cggcgaccga gttgctcttg cccggcgtca atacgggata ataccgcgcc acatagcaga
     3661 actttaaaag tgctcatcat tggaaaacgt tcttcggggc gaaaactctc aaggatctta
     3721 ccgctgttga gatccagttc gatgtaaccc actcgtgcac ccaactgatc ttcagcatct
     3781 tttactttca ccagcgtttc tgggtgagca aaaacaggaa ggcaaaatgc cgcaaaaaag
     3841 ggaataaggg cgacacggaa atgttgaata ctcatactct tcctttttca atattattga
     3901 agcatttatc agggttattg tctcatgagc ggatacatat ttgaatgtat ttagaaaaat
     3961 aaacaaatag gggttccgcg cacatttccc cgaaaagtgc cacctgacgt ctaagaaacc
     4021 attattatca tgacattaac ctataaaaat aggcgtatca cgaggccctt tcgtc
//
