[The description below was written by a language model from this plasmid's Addgene catalogue record and the feature table of its GenBank file.]
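Description:
TLD_026 is a 4,075 bp circular mammalian expression and synthetic biology plasmid. It is catalogued as an empty backbone on the LTRi vector, with no insert named. It is propagated in E. coli as a high-copy plasmid through a ColE1/pUC-type origin of replication and selected with ampicillin through the bla (beta-lactamase) gene under its own promoter. Flanking M13 primer sites, a lac promoter, a lac operator and a CAP binding site are remnants of a pUC-style lacZ cloning region. The feature table lists no mammalian selection marker or viral element, which suggests delivery by transfection.

Although the catalogue entry lists no gene or insert, the annotated sequence contains a complete mammalian expression cassette. The human cytomegalovirus immediate early enhancer and promoter drive the Tn10 tetracycline repressor (TetR) coding sequence, followed by an SV40 polyadenylation signal. TetR binds tetO operator sequences to block transcription, and tetracycline or doxycycline relieves that repression. The plasmid as sequenced would therefore supply constitutive TetR in mammalian cells, although the record does not explain why it is classed as an empty backbone.

The associated publication describes a tunable genetic switch for regulating mammalian gene expression that combines RNA interference with repressor proteins. A CMV-driven TetR module fits such a system as a component or assembly intermediate. No tetO-regulated promoter, shRNA element, LacI gene or reporter is annotated in this record, so any such parts of the full switch must reside on other constructs.
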