Addgene plasmid #19693: TLD_026
Purpose: (Empty Backbone)
Depositing lab: James Collins. Depositing organization: Boston University Medical Campus. Publication: A tunable genetic switch based on RNAi and repressor proteins for regulating gene expression in mammalian cells. Deans TL, Cantor CR, Collins JJ. Cell. 2007 Jul 27. 130(2):363-72. 10.1016/j.cell.2007.05.045 PubMed 17662949.
Backbone
  Vector backbone: LTRi
  Vector type: Mammalian Expression, Synthetic Biology
Growth in bacteria
  Bacterial resistance: Ampicillin, 100 μg/mL
  Growth temperature: 37°C
  Growth strain: DH5alpha
  Copy number: High Copy
Gene/Insert
  Gene/Insert name: None
  Cloning method: Restriction Enzyme
  Sequencing primers: 5′ na
Terms and licenses: Academic/Nonprofit Terms; Industry Terms: Not Available to Industry
How to cite: TLD_026 was a gift from James Collins (Addgene plasmid # 19693 ; http://n2t.net/addgene:19693 ; RRID:Addgene_19693)
