>Addgene plasmid #19693 | TLD_026 | addgene partial sequence | sequence record 25365 | 19693 with CMV-F
GAGCTGGTTTAGTGAACCGTCAGATCGGATCCTCTAGAGTCGACCTGCAGGCCGCCACCATGTCTAGATT
AGATAAAAGTAAAGTGATTAACAGCGCATTAGAGCTGCTTAATGAGGTCGGAATCGAAGGTTTAACAACC
CGTAAACTCGCCCAGAAGCTAGGTGTAGAGCAGCCTACATTGTATTGGCATGTAAAAAATAAGCGGGCTT
TGCTCGACGCCTTAGCCATTGAGATGTTAGATAGGCACCATACTCACTTTTGCCCTTTAGAAGGGGAAAG
CTGGCAAGATTTTTTACGTAATAACGCTAAAAGTTTTAGATGTGCTTTACTAAGTCATCGCGATGGAGCA
AAAGTACATTTAGGTACACGGCCTACAGAAAAACAGTATGAAACTCTCGAAAATCAATTAGCCTTTTTAT
GCCAACAAGGTTTTTCACTAGAGAATGCATTATATGCACTCAGCGCTGTGGGGCATTTTACTTTAGGTTG
CGTATTGGAAGATCAAGAGCATCAAGTCGCTAAAGAAGAAAGGGAAACACCTACTACTGATAGTATGCCG
CCATTATTACGACAAGCTATCGAATTATTTGATCACCAAGGTGCAGAGCCAGCCTTCTTATTCGGCCTTG
AATTGATCATATGCGGATTAGAAAAACAACTTAAATGTGAAAGTGGGTCCGCGTACAGCGGATCCCGGGA
ATTCAGATCTTATTAAAGCAGAANTTGTTTATTGCAGCTTATAATGGTTNACAAATAAAGCATAGCATCA
CAATTTCACAATAAAGCATTTTTTTCACTGCATTCTAGTTGTGGTTTGTCCAAACTCATCAATG
